>Addgene plasmid #195645 | pBEL2523 | addgene full sequence | sequence record 383633 | Addgene NGS Result
TCTGCTAATCCTGTTACCAGTGGCTGCTGCCAGTGGCGATAAGTCGTGTCTTACCGGGTTGGACTCAAGA
CGATAGTTACCGGATAAGGCGCAGCGGTCGGGCTGAACGGGGGGTTCGTGCACACAGCCCAGCTTGGAGC
GAACGACCTACACCGAACTGAGATACCTACAGCGTGAGCTATGAGAAAGCGCCACGCTTCCCGAAGGGAG
AAAGGCGGACAGGTATCCGGTAAGCGGCAGGGTCGGAACAGGAGAGCGCACGAGGGAGCTTCCAGGGGGA
AACGCCTGGTATCTTTATAGTCCTGTCGGGTTTCGCCACCTCTGACTTGAGCGTCGATTTTTGTGATGCT
CGTCAGGGGGGCGGAGCCTATGGAAAAACGCCAGCAACGCGGCCTTTTTACGGTTCCTGGCCTTTTGCTG
GCCTTTTGCTCACATGTTCTTTCCTGCGTTATCCCCTGATTCTGTGGATAACCGTATTACCGCCTTTGAG
TGAGCTGATACCGCTCGCCGCAGCCGAACGACCGAGCGCAGCGAGTCAGTGAGCGAGGAAGCGGAAGAGC
GCCTGATGCGGTATTTTCTCCTTACGCATCTGTGCGGTATTTCACACCGCATAGGGTCATGGCTGCGCCC
CGACACCCGCCAACACCCGCTGACGCGCCCTGACGGGCTTGTCTGCTCCCGGCATCCGCTTACAGACAAG
CTGTGACCGTCTCCGGGAGCTGCATGTGTCAGAGGTTTTCACCGTCATCACCGAAACGCGCGAGGCAGAA
GGAGATGGCGCCCAACAGTCCCCCGGCCACGGGGCCTGCCACCATACCCACGCCGAAACAAGCGCTCATG
AGCCCGAAGTGGCGAGCCCGATCTTCCCCATCGGTGATGTCGGCGATATAGGCGCCAGCAACCGCACCTG
TGGCGCCGGTGATGCCGGCCACGATGCGTCCGGCGTAGAGGATCTGCTCATGTTTGACAGCTTATCATCG
ATGCATAATGTGCCTGTCAAATGGACGAAGCAGGGATTCTGCAAACCCTATGCTACTCCGTCAAGCCGTC
AATTGTCTGATTCGTTACCAATTATGACAACTTGACGGCTACATCATTCACTTTTTCTTCACAACCGGCA
CGGAACTCGCTCGGGCTGGCCCCGGTGCATTTTTTAAATACCCGCGAGAAATAGAGTTGATCGTCAAAAC
CAACATTGCGACCGACGGTGGCGATAGGCATCCGGGTGGTGCTCAAAAGCAGCTTCGCCTGGCTGATACG
TTGGTCCTCGCGCCAGCTTAAGACGCTAATCCCTAACTGCTGGCGGAAAAGATGTGACAGACGCGACGGC
GACAAGCAAACATGCTGTGCGACGCTGGCGATATCAAAATTGCTGTCTGCCAGGTGATCGCTGATGTACT
GACAAGCCTCGCGTACCCGATTATCCATCGGTGGATGGAGCGACTCGTTAATCGCTTCCATGCGCCGCAG
TAACAATTGCTCAAGCAGATTTATCGCCAGCAGCTCCGAATAGCGCCCTTCCCCTTGCCCGGCGTTAATG
ATTTGCCCAAACAGGTCGCTGAAATGCGGCTGGTGCGCTTCATCCGGGCGAAAGAACCCCGTATTGGCAA
ATATTGACGGCCAGTTAAGCCATTCATGCCAGTAGGCGCGCGGACGAAAGTAAACCCACTGGTGATACCA
TTCGCGAGCCTCCGGATGACGACCGTAGTGATGAATCTCTCCTGGCGGGAACAGCAAAATATCACCCGGT
CGGCAAACAAATTCTCGTCCCTGATTTTTCACCACCCCCTGACCGCGAATGGTGAGATTGAGAATATAAC
CTTTCATTCCCAGCGGTCGGTCGATAAAAAAATCGAGATAACCGTTGGCCTCAATCGGCGTTAAACCCGC
CACCAGATGGGCATTAAACGAGTATCCCGGCAGCAGGGGATCATTTTGCGCTTCAGCCATACTTTTCATA
CTCCCGCCATTCAGAGAAGAAACCAATTGTCCATATTGCATCAGACATTGCCGTCACTGCGTCTTTTACT
GGCTCTTCTCGCTAACCAAACCGGTAACCCCGCTTATTAAAAGCATTCTGTAACAAAGCGGGACCAAAGC
CATGACAAAAACGCGTAACAAAAGTGTCTATAATCACGGCAGAAAAGTCCACATTGATTATTTGCACGGC
GTCACACTTTGCTATGCCATAGCATTTTTATCCATAAGATTAGCGGATCCTACCTGACGCTTTTTATCGC
AACTCTCTACTGTTTCTCCATACCCGTTTTTTTGGGCTAGCGGCCGGCCTGGCCCGAAGGGTGAATTATG
TTTAAACGTTTAATGATGGTCGCTTTGCTGGTGATTGCACCTCTGAGTGCGGCAACCGCGGCAGACCAGA
CCAATCCGTATAAGCTGATGGACGAGGCGGCGCAGAAAACGTTCGATCGCCTGAAGAATGAGCAACCGCA
AATTCGGGCCAACCCGGATTATCTGCGTACCATTGTTGATCAGGAACTGCTGCCATACGTACAGGTGAAA
TACGCCGGTGCGCTGGTGCTGGGCCAGTATTACAAGAGTGCGACCCCTGCTCAACGTGAAGCCTACTTTG
CCGCTTTCCGTGAGTACCTGAAGCAGGCTTACGGTCAGGCGCTGGCGATGTATCACGGTCAAACCTATCA
GATTGCGCCAGAACAGCCGCTGGGCGATAAAACCATTGTGCCTATTCGCGTTACCATTATTGACCCGAAT
GGCCGTCCGCCGGTGCGTCTGGACTTCCAGTGGCGTAAAAACTCCCAGACGGGCAATTGGCAGCGCTACG
ACATGATTGCTGAAGGCGTCAGTATGATCACCACCAAACAAAACGAGTGGGGAACGCTGCTGCGTACCAA
AGGTATCGACGGCCTGACTGCGCAACTGAAATCGATTTCTCAACAGAAAATCACTCTGGAAGAGAAAAAA
TAAGGCCCAGGCGGCCGGTACCAAATTCCAGAAAAGAGACGCTGAAAAGCGTCTTTTTTCGTTTTGGTCC
TGGTCTGAGGAATGGTTGTAAGCTTGGCTGTTTTGGCGGATGAGAGAAGATTTTCAGCCTGATACAGATT
AAATCAGAACGCAGAAGCGGTCTGATAAAACAGAATTTGCCTGGCGGCAGTAGCGCGGTGGTCCCACCTG
ACCCCATGCCGAACTCAGAAGTGAAACGCCGTAGCGCCGATGGTAGTGTGGGGTCTCCCCATGCGAGAGT
AGGGAACTGCCAGGCATCAAATAAAACGAAAGGCTCAGTCGAAAGACTGGGCCTTTCGTTTTATCTGTTG
TTTGTCGGTGAACGCTCTCCTGAGTAGGACAAATCCGCCGGGAGCGGATTTGAACGTTGCGAAGCAACGG
CCCGGAGGGTGGCGGGCAGGACGCCCGCCATAAACTGCCAGGCATCAAATTAAGCAGAAGGCCATCCTGA
CGGATGGCCTTTTTGCGTTTCTACAAACTCTTTTGTTTATTTTTCTAAATACATTCAAATATGTATCCGC
TCATGAGACAATAACCCTGATAAATGCTTCAATAATATTGAAAAAGGAAGAGTATGAGTATTCAACATTT
CCGTGTCGCCCTTATTCCCTTTTTTGCGGCATTTTGCCTTCCTGTTTTTGCTCACCCAGAAACGCTGGTG
AAAGTAAAAGATGCTGAAGATCAGTTGGGTGCACGAGTGGGTTACATCGAACTGGATCTCAACAGCGGTA
AGATCCTTGAGAGTTTTCGCCCCGAAGAACGTTTTCCAATGATGAGCACTTTTAAAGTTCTGCTATGTGG
CGCGGTATTATCCCGTGTTGACGCCGGGCAAGAGCAACTCGGTCGCCGCATACACTATTCTCAGAATGAC
TTGGTTGAGTACTCACCAGTCACAGAAAAGCATCTTACGGATGGCATGACAGTAAGAGAATTATGCAGTG
CTGCCATAACCATGAGTGATAACACTGCGGCCAACTTACTTCTGACAACGATCGGAGGACCGAAGGAGCT
AACCGCTTTTTTGCACAACATGGGGGATCATGTAACTCGCCTTGATCGTTGGGAACCGGAGCTGAATGAA
GCCATACCAAACGACGAGCGTGACACCACGATGCCTGCAGCAATGGCAACAACGTTGCGCAAACTATTAA
CTGGCGAACTACTTACTCTAGCTTCCCGGCAACAATTAATAGACTGGATGGAGGCGGATAAAGTTGCAGG
ACCACTTCTGCGCTCGGCCCTTCCGGCTGGCTGGTTTATTGCTGATAAATCTGGAGCCGGTGAGCGTGGG
TCTCGCGGTATCATTGCAGCACTGGGGCCAGATGGTAAGCCCTCCCGTATCGTAGTTATCTACACGACGG
GGAGTCAGGCAACTATGGATGAACGAAATAGACAGATCGCTGAGATAGGTGCCTCACTGATTAAGCATTG
GTAACTGTCAGACCAAGTTTACTCATATATACTTTAGATTGATT
[125 nt withheld, positions 4455-4579]
C
[141 nt withheld, positions 4581-4721]
CCTTTGACGTTGGAGTCCACGTTCTTT
[37 nt withheld, positions 4749-4785]
ACCCTATCTCGGGCTATTCTTTTGATTTATAAGGGATTTTGCCGATTTCGGCCTATTGGTTAAAAAATGA
GCTGATTTAACAAAAATTTAACGCGAATTTTAACAAAATATTAACGTTTACAATTTAAAAGGATCTAGGT
GAAGATCCTTTTTGATAATCTCATGACCAAAATCCCTTAACGTGAGTTTTCGTTCCACTGAGCGTCAGAC
CCCGTAGAAAAGATCAAAGGATCTTCTTGAGATCCTTTTTTTCTGCGCGTAATCTGCTGCTTGCAAACAA
AAAAACCACCGCTACCAGCGGTGGTTTGTTTGCCGGATCAAGAGCTACCAACTCTTTTTCCGAAGGTAAC
TGGCTCAGCAGAGCGCAGATACCAAATACTGTCCTTCTAGTGTAGCCGTAGTTAGGCCACCACTTCAAGA
ACTCTGTAGCACCGCCTACATACCTCGC
Features (pLannotate 1.2.2; 14 found; start..end, strand, type, name):
    562..613     -  misc_feature   bom (fragment): basis of mobility region from pBR322
    729..768     -  CDS            rop (fragment): Rop protein, which maintains plasmids at low copy number; rop
    769..954     -  CDS            TcR (fragment): tetracycline efflux protein; tet; confers resistance to tetracycline
    964..982     +  promoter       tet promoter (fragment): E. coli promoter for tetracycline efflux protein gene
   1072..1950    -  CDS            araC: L-arabinose regulatory protein; araC
   1977..2261    +  promoter       araBAD promoter: araBAD; promoter of the L-arabinose operon of E. coli; the araC regulatory gene is transcribed in the opposite direction (Guzman et al., 1995)
   2308..2940    +  CDS            mlaC: MLAC_ECOLI - Also known as yrbC. Experimental evidence at protein level: Swiss-Prot protein existence level 1. Involved in a phospholipid transport pathway that maintains lipid asymmetry in the outer membrane by retrograde trafficking of phospholipids from the outer membrane to the inner membrane. May transfer phospholipid across the periplasmic space and deliver it to the MlaFEDB complex at the inner membrane. From Escherichia coli (strain K12).
   3119..3234    +  ncRNA          5S rRNA: Accession: RF00001 - 5S ribosomal RNA
   3238..3324    +  terminator     rrnB T1 terminator: Escherichia coli rrnB; transcription terminator T1 from the E. coli rrnB gene
   3416..3443    +  terminator     rrnB T2 terminator: transcription terminator T2 from the E. coli rrnB gene
   3462..3553    +  promoter       AmpR promoter: bla
   3554..4414    +  CDS            AmpR: β-lactamase; bla; confers resistance to ampicillin, carbenicillin, and related antibiotics
   4456..4836    +  rep_origin     M13 ori (sequence partly withheld): M13 bacteriophage origin of replication; arrow indicates direction of (+) strand synthesis
   5022..376     +  rep_origin     ori (across the origin): high-copy-number ColE1/pMB1/pBR322/pUC origin of replication
