[The description below was written by a language model from this plasmid's Addgene catalogue record and pLannotate feature annotations shown in this document.]
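Description:
pBEL2523 is a bacterial expression plasmid of about 5.2 kb, built on a pBAD backbone and carrying the E. coli mlaC gene with an A163R substitution. It replicates through a ColE1/pMB1-type origin, is listed as high copy, and is selected with ampicillin through the β-lactamase (AmpR) gene and its own promoter. An M13 phage origin is also annotated, which in principle permits single-stranded DNA production with helper phage. Short fragments of bom, rop, the tetracycline resistance gene and the tet promoter are also annotated. These are non-functional remnants of the pBR322 ancestry of the backbone.

The mlaC coding sequence lies downstream of the araBAD promoter, and the araC regulator gene is transcribed divergently from it. This is the standard pBAD arrangement, in which AraC represses the promoter in the absence of L-arabinose and activates it when arabinose is present, allowing tunable expression. Transcription ends at the rrnB region, which comprises a 5S rRNA segment and the T1 and T2 terminators. No epitope or purification tags are annotated, and the insert was assembled by Gibson cloning.

MlaC is the periplasmic component of the Mla phospholipid transport system, which maintains outer membrane lipid asymmetry. It is thought to shuttle phospholipids across the periplasm to the inner membrane MlaFEDB complex. The stated purpose of the plasmid is complementation with MlaC(A163R), that is, supplying the mutant protein in trans to test whether it can substitute for the wild-type protein. It comes from a study that probed protein–protein interactions in the Mla system using structure prediction and deep mutational scanning. The record does not state the recipient strain or the expected effect of the mutation.
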