Addgene plasmid #195645: pBEL2523
Purpose: Complementation of MlaC(A163R)
Depositing lab: Gira Bhabha & Damian Ekiert. Depositing organization: NYU Grossman School of Medicine. Publication: Protein-protein interactions in the Mla lipid transport system probed by computational structure prediction and deep mutational scanning. MacRae MR, Puvanendran D, Haase MAB, Coudray N, Kolich L, Lam C, Baek M, Bhabha G, Ekiert DC. J Biol Chem. 2023 Apr 24:104744. doi: 10.1016/j.jbc.2023.104744. PubMed 37100290.
Backbone
  Vector backbone: pBAD
  Vector type: Bacterial Expression
Growth in bacteria
  Bacterial resistance: Ampicillin, 100 μg/mL
  Growth temperature: 37°C
  Growth strain: DH5alpha
  Copy number: High Copy
Gene/Insert
  Gene/Insert name: MlaC
  Species: E. coli
  Mutation: MlaC(A163R)
  Cloning method: Gibson Cloning
Terms and licenses: Academic/Nonprofit Terms; Industry Terms: Not Available to Industry
Depositor comments: Please visit https://www.biorxiv.org/content/10.1101/2022.12.09.519820v1 for bioRxiv preprint.
How to cite: pBEL2523 was a gift from Gira Bhabha & Damian Ekiert (Addgene plasmid # 195645 ; http://n2t.net/addgene:195645 ; RRID:Addgene_195645)
